Addgene plasmid #70085: pNUT N6His Y95F/Y188F/Y426F/Y517F hTFNG hTFNG
Purpose: Expresses N-His tagged nonglycosylated human serum transferrin unable to bind iron in either the N-lobe or the C-lobeN-lobe
Depositing lab: Ross MacGillivray & Anne Mason. Depositing organization: University of British Columbia. Publication: Expression, purification, and characterization of authentic monoferric and apo-human serum transferrins. Mason AB, Halbrooks PJ, Larouche JR, Briggs SK, Moffett ML, Ramsey JE, Connolly SA, Smith VC, MacGillivray RT. Protein Expr Purif. 2004 Aug;36(2):318-26. 10.1016/j.pep.2004.04.013 PubMed 15249056.
Backbone
  Vector backbone: pNUT
  Backbone size w/o insert (bp): 7400
  Total vector size (bp): 9700
  Vector type: Mammalian Expression
  Selectable markers: Methotrexate
Growth in bacteria
  Bacterial resistance: Ampicillin, 100 μg/mL
  Growth temperature: 37°C
  Growth strain: DH5alpha
  Copy number: Unknown
Gene/Insert
  Gene/Insert name: mutated human serum transferrin (alt names: Y95F/Y188F/Y426F/Y517F hTF NG; Authentic apo TF)
  Species: H. sapiens (human)
  Insert size (bp): 2136
  Mutation: Asn413 Asp, Asn611Asp, Tyr95Phe, Tyr188Phe, Ty426Phe, Tyr517Phe
  GenBank ID: AF28814 PRO1557, PRO2086, TFQTL1
  Entrez Gene: TF (a.k.a. HEL-S-71p, PRO1557, PRO2086, TFQTL1)
  Promoter: SV40
  Tag / fusion protein: N-terminal signal peptide, 4 aa link, 6 His, Factor Xa cleavage site (N terminal on insert); Hexa His tag (N terminal on insert)
  Cloning method: Restriction Enzyme; 5′ cloning site SmaI (not destroyed); 3′ cloning site SmaI (not destroyed)
  Sequencing primers: 5′ CCTTTGCGCCCGGACTCG; 3′ GTGGCAACTTCCAGGGCC
Resource information
  A portion of this plasmid was derived from a plasmid made by: Dr Ross T.A. MacGillivray UBC Vancouver BC Canada
Terms and licenses: Academic/Nonprofit Terms; Industry Terms: Not Available to Industry
How to cite: pNUT N6His Y95F/Y188F/Y426F/Y517F hTFNG hTFNG was a gift from Ross MacGillivray & Anne Mason (Addgene plasmid # 70085 ; http://n2t.net/addgene:70085 ; RRID:Addgene_70085)
