[The description below was written by a language model from this plasmid's Addgene catalogue record and pLannotate feature annotations shown in this document.]
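Description:
pNUT N6His Y95F/Y188F/Y426F/Y517F hTFNG is a mammalian expression plasmid built on the pNUT backbone for producing a recombinant, secreted form of human serum transferrin (TF) that cannot bind iron in either lobe. The 2,136 bp insert, cloned between SmaI sites, carries Tyr-to-Phe substitutions at positions 95 and 188 (N-lobe) and 426 and 517 (C-lobe), which remove iron-liganding tyrosines. It also carries Asn413Asp and Asn611Asp changes that abolish the N-linked glycosylation sites, hence "NG" for nonglycosylated. At the N-terminus the protein has a signal peptide, a four-residue linker, a hexahistidine tag for metal-affinity purification and a Factor Xa cleavage site that allows the tag to be removed. The product is described as "authentic apo" transferrin, useful as an iron-free control alongside monoferric and diferric forms in studies of iron binding and release.

In the annotated sequence the TF coding region is followed by a human growth hormone polyadenylation signal. In the opposite orientation, an SV40 enhancer/early promoter drives mouse DHFR, which provides methotrexate selection in mammalian cells. The hepatitis B virus-derived fragments downstream of DHFR (X, epsilon, core) probably supply its 3' processing signals, though they are not annotated as such. The catalogue lists SV40 as the promoter, but the only annotated SV40 promoter sits upstream of DHFR, and no promoter is annotated directly upstream of the TF gene. Propagation in E. coli relies on a ColE1/pUC-type origin and ampicillin resistance, and the remaining lac, rop, bom and TcR features are fragmentary backbone remnants. The depositor sequence is 8,074 nt, whereas the catalogue states a total size of about 9.7 kb, a discrepancy the record does not explain.
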