Features (pLannotate 1.2.2; 18 found; start..end, strand, type, name):
      1..2136    +  CDS            TF: TRFE_HUMAN - Experimental evidence at protein level: Swiss-Prot protein existence level 1. (Microbial infection) Serves as an iron source for Neisseria species, which capture the protein and extract its iron for their own use. From Homo sapiens (Human).
   2311..2933    +  polyA_signal   hGH poly(A) signal: human growth hormone polyadenylation signal
   2967..2983    -  protein_bind   lac operator: The lac repressor binds to the lac operator to inhibit transcription in E. coli. This inhibition can be relieved by adding lactose or isopropyl-β-D-thiogalactopyranoside (IPTG). lac repressor encoded by lacI
   2991..3021    -  promoter       lac promoter: promoter for the E. coli lac operon
   3036..3057    -  protein_bind   CAP binding site: CAP binding activates transcription in the presence of cAMP. E. coli catabolite activator protein
   3070..3162    -  CDS            lacI (fragment): lac repressor; lacI; The lac repressor binds to the lac operator to inhibit transcription in E. coli. This inhibition can be relieved by adding lactose or isopropyl-β-D-thiogalactopyranoside (IPTG).
   3345..3933    -  rep_origin     ori: high-copy-number ColE1/pMB1/pBR322/pUC origin of replication
   4104..4964    -  CDS            AmpR: β-lactamase; bla; confers resistance to ampicillin, carbenicillin, and related antibiotics
   4965..5069    -  promoter       AmpR promoter: bla
   5164..5199    +  CDS            rop (fragment): Rop protein, which maintains plasmids at low copy number; rop
   5301..5400    +  misc_feature   bom (fragment): basis of mobility region from pBR322
   5406..5560    -  CDS            lacZα (fragment): LacZα fragment of β-galactosidase; lacZ fragment
   5580..5861    -  CDS            TcR (fragment): tetracycline efflux protein; tet; confers resistance to tetracycline
   5853..5945    -  CDS            C (fragment): CAPSD_HBVCP - Experimental evidence at protein level: Swiss-Prot protein existence level 1. Encapsidates hepatitis delta genome. From Chimpanzee hepatitis B virus (isolate United Kingdom/LSH/1988) (HBVcpz).
   5938..5998    -  ncRNA          HBV epsilon: Accession: RF01047 - HBV RNA encapsidation signal epsilon
   6011..6448    -  CDS            X (fragment): X_HBVA3 - Experimental evidence at protein level: Swiss-Prot protein existence level 1. Multifunctional protein that plays a role in silencing host antiviral defenses and promoting viral transcription. Does not seem to be essential for HBV infection. May be directly involved in development of cirrhosis and liver cancer (hepatocellular carcinoma). Most of cytosolic activities involve modulation of cytosolic calcium. The effect on apoptosis is controversial depending on the cell types in which the studies have been conducted. May induce apoptosis by localizing in mitochondria and causing loss of
   6526..7089    -  CDS            DHFR: mouse dihydrofolate reductase; Mus musculus Dhfr
   7117..7474    -  promoter       SV40 promoter: SV40 enhancer and early promoter
>Addgene plasmid #70085 | pNUT N6His Y95F/Y188F/Y426F/Y517F hTFNG hTFNG | depositor full sequence | sequence record 129388 | pNUT N6His Y95F/Y188F/Y426F/Y517F hTFNG hTFNG sequence 8074 bps
ATGAGGCTCGCCGTGGGAGCCCTGCTGGTCTGCGCCGTCCTAGGGCTGTGTCTGGCTGTCCCTGATAAAC
ATCATCATCATCATCATATCGAGGGAAGGGTCCCTGATAAAACTGTGAGATGGTGTGCAGTGTCGGAGCA
TGAGGCCACTAAGTGCCAGAGTTTCCGCGACCATATGAAAAGCGTCATTCCATCCGATGGTCCCAGTGTT
GCTTGTGTGAAGAAAGCCTCCTACCTTGATTGCATCAGGGCCATTGCGGCAAACGAAGCGGATGCTGTGA
CACTGGATGCAGGTTTGGTGTATGATGCTTACCTGGCTCCCAATAACCTGAAGCCTGTGGTGGCAGAGTT
CTATGGGTCAAAAGAGGATCCACAGACTTTCTTTTATGCTGTTGCTGTGGTGAAGAAGGATAGTGGCTTC
CAGATGAACCAGCTTCGAGGCAAGAAGTCCTGCCACACGGGTCTAGGCAGGTCCGCTGGGTGGAACATCC
CCATAGGCTTACTTTACTGTGACTTACCTGAGCCACGTAAACCTCTTGAGAAAGCAGTGGCCAATTTCTT
CTCGGGCAGCTGTGCCCCTTGTGCGGATGGGACGGACTTCCCCCAGCTGTGTCAACTGTGTCCAGGGTGT
GGCTGCTCCACCCTTAACCAATACTTCGGCTTCTCGGGAGCCTTCAAGTGTCTGAAGGATGGTGCTGGGG
ATGTGGCCTTTGTCAAGCACTCGACTATATTTGAGAACTTGGCAAACAAGGCTGACAGGGACCAGTATGA
GCTGCTTTGCCTGGACAACACCCGGAAGCCGGTAGATGAATACAAGGACTGCCACTTGGCCCAGGTCCCT
TCTCATACCGTCGTGGCCCGAAGTATGGGCGGCAAGGAGGACTTGATCTGGGAGCTTCTCAACCAGGCCC
AGGAACATTTTGGCAAAGACAAATCAAAAGAATTCCAACTATTCAGCTCTCCTCATGGGAAGGACCTGCT
GTTTAAGGACTCTGCCCACGGGTTTTTAAAAGTCCCCCCCAGGATGGATGCCAAGATGTACCTGGGCTAT
GAGTATGTCACTGCCATCCGGAATCTACGGGAAGGCACATGCCCAGAAGCCCCAACAGATGAATGCAAGC
CTGTGAAGTGGTGTGCGCTGAGCCACCACGAGAGGCTCAAGTGTGATGAGTGGAGTGTTAACAGTGTAGG
GAAAATAGAGTGTGTATCAGCAGAGACCACCGAAGACTGCATCGCCAAGATCATGAATGGAGAAGCTGAT
GCCATGAGCTTGGATGGAGGGTTTGTCTACATAGCGGGCAAGTGTGGTCTGGTGCCTGTCTTGGCAGAAA
ACTACGATAAGAGCGATAATTGTGAGGATACACCAGAGGCAGGGTTTTTCGCTGTAGCAGTGGTGAAGAA
ATCAGCTTCTGACCTCACCTGGGACAATCTGAAAGGCAAGAAGTCCTGCCATACGGCAGTTGGCAGAACC
GCTGGCTGGAACATCCCCATGGGCCTGCTCTACAATAAGATCAACCACTGCAGATTTGATGAATTTTTCA
GTGAAGGTTGTGCCCCTGGGTCTAAGAAAGACTCCAGTCTCTGTAAGCTGTGTATGGGCTCAGGCCTAAA
CCTGTGTGAACCCAACAACAAAGAGGGATACTACGGCTTCACAGGCGCTTTCAGGTGTCTGGTTGAGAAG
GGAGATGTGGCCTTTGTGAAACACCAGACTGTCCCACAGAACACTGGGGGAAAAAACCCTGATCCATGGG
CTAAGAATCTGAATGAAAAAGACTATGAGTTGCTGTGCCTTGATGGTACCAGGAAACCTGTGGAGGAGTA
TGCGAACTGCCACCTGGCCAGAGCCCCGAATCACGCTGTGGTCACACGGAAAGATAAGGAAGCTTGCGTC
CACAAGATATTACGTCAACAGCAGCACCTATTTGGAAGCGACGTAACTGACTGCTCGGGCAACTTTTGTT
TGTTCCGGTCGGAAACCAAGGACCTTCTGTTCAGAGATGACACAGTATGTTTGGCCAAACTTCATGACAG
AAACACATATGAAAAATACTTAGGAGAAGAATATGTCAAGGCTGTTGGTAACCTGAGAAAATGCTCCACC
TCATCACTCCTGGAAGCCTGCACTTTCCGTAGACCTTAAAATCTCAGAGGTAGGGCTGCCACCAAGGTGA
AGATGGGAACGCAGATGATCCATGAGTTTGCCCTGGTTTCACTGGCCCAAGTGGTTTGTGCTAACCACGT
CTGTCTTCACAGCTCTGTGTTGCCATGTGTGCTGAACAAAAAATAAAAATTATTATTGATTTTATATTTC
GGGTGGCATCCCTGTGACCCCTCCCCAGTGCCTCTCCTGGCCCTGGAAGTTGCCACTCCAGTGCCCACCA
GCCTTGTCCTAATAAAATTAAGTTGCATCATTTTGTCTGACTAGGTGTCCTTCTATAATATTATGGGGTG
GAGGGGGGTGGTATGGAGCAAGGGGCAAGTTGGGAAGACAACCTGTAGGGCCTGCGGGGTCTATTGGGAA
CCAAGCTGGAGTGCAGTGGCACAATCTTGGCTCACTGCAATCTCCGCCTCCTGGGTTCAAGCGATTCTCC
TGCCTCAGCCTCCCGAGTTGTTGGGATTCCAGGCATGCATGACCAGGCTCAGCTAATTTTTGTTTTTTTG
GTAGAGACGGGGTTTCACCATATTGGCCAGGCTGGTCTCCAACTCCTAATCTCAGGTGATCTACCCACCT
TGGCCTCCCAAATTGCTGGGATTACAGGCGTGAACCACTGCTCCCTTCCCTGTCCTTCTGATTTTAAAAT
AACTATACCAGCAGGAGGACGTCCAGACACAGCATAGGCTACCTGGCCATGCCCAACCGGTGGGACATTT
GAGTTGCTTGCTTGGCACTGTCCTCTCATGCGTTGGGTCCACTCAGTAGATGCCTGTTGAATTCGTAATC
ATGTCATAGCTGTTTCCTGTGTGAAATTGTTATCCGCTCACAATTCCACACAACATACGAGCCGGAAGCA
TAAAGTGTAAAGCCTGGGGTGCCTAATGAGTGAGCTAACTCACATTAATTGCGTTGCGCTCACTGCCCGC
TTTCCAGTCGGGAAACCTGTCGTGCCAGCTGCATTAATGAATCGGCCAACGCGCGGGGAGAGGCGGTTTG
CGTATTGGGCGCTCTTCCGCTTCCTCGCTCACTGACTCGCTGCGCTCGGTCGTTCGGCTGCGGCGAGCGG
TATCAGCTCACTCAAAGGCGGTAATACGGTTATCCACAGAATCAGGGGATAACGCAGGAAAGAACATGTG
AGCAAAAGGCCAGCAAAAGGCCAGGAACCGTAAAAAGGCCGCGTTGCTGGCGTTTTTCCATAGGCTCCGC
CCCCCTGACGAGCATCACAAAAATCGACGCTCAAGTCAGAGGTGGCGAAACCCGACAGGACTATAAAGAT
ACCAGGCGTTTCCCCCTGGAAGCTCCCTCGTGCGCTCTCCTGTTCCGACCCTGCCGCTTACCGGATACCT
GTCCGCCTTTCTCCCTTCGGGAAGCGTGGCGCTTTCTCATAGCTCACGCTGTAGGTATCTCAGTTCGGTG
TAGGTCGTTCGCTCCAAGCTGGGCTGTGTGCACGAACCCCCCGTTCAGCCCGACCGCTGCGCCTTATCCG
GTAACTATCGTCTTGAGTCCAACCCGGTAAGACACGACTTATCGCCACTGGCAGCAGCCACTGGTAACAG
GATTAGCAGAGCGAGGTATGTAGGCGGTGCTACAGAGTTCTTGAAGTGGTGGCCTAACTACGGCTACACT
AGAAGAACAGTATTTGGTATCTGCGCTCTGCTGAAGCCAGTTACCTTCGGAAAAAGAGTTGGTAGCTCTT
GATCCGGCAAACAAACCACCGCTGGTAGCGGTGGTTTTTTTGTTTGCAAGCAGCAGATTACGCGCAGAAA
AAAAGGATCTCAAGAAGATCCTTTGATCTTTTCTACGGGGTCTGACGCTCAGTGGAACGAAAACTCACGT
TAAGGGATTTTGGTCATGAGATTATCAAAAAGGATCTTCACCTAGATCCTTTTAAATTAAAAATGAAGTT
TTAAATCAATCTAAAGTATATATGAGTAAACTTGGTCTGACAGTTACCAATGCTTAATCAGTGAGGCACC
TATCTCAGCGATCTGTCTATTTCGTTCATCCATAGTTGCCTGACTCCCCGTCGTGTAGATAACTACGATA
CGGGAGGGCTTACCATCTGGCCCCAGTGCTGCAATGATACCGCGAGACCCACGCTCACCGGCTCCAGATT
TATCAGCAATAAACCAGCCAGCCGGAAGGGCCGAGCGCAGAAGTGGTCCTGCAACTTTATCCGCCTCCAT
CCAGTCTATTAATTGTTGCCGGGAAGCTAGAGTAAGTAGTTCGCCAGTTAATAGTTTGCGCAACGTTGTT
GCCATTGCTACAGGCATCGTGGTGTCACGCTCGTCGTTTGGTATGGCTTCATTCAGCTCCGGTTCCCAAC
GATCAAGGCGAGTTACATGATCCCCCATGTTGTGCAAAAAAGCGGTTAGCTCCTTCGGTCCTCCGATCGT
TGTCAGAAGTAAGTTGGCCGCAGTGTTATCACTCATGGTTATGGCAGCACTGCATAATTCTCTTACTGTC
ATGCCATCCGTAAGATGCTTTTCTGTGACTGGTGAGTACTCAACCAAGTCATTCTGAGAATAGTGTATGC
GGCGACCGAGTTGCTCTTGCCCGGCGTCAATACGGGATAATACCGCGCCACATAGCAGAACTTTAAAAGT
GCTCATCATTGGAAAACGTTCTTCGGGGCGAAAACTCTCAAGGATCTTACCGCTGTTGAGATCCAGTTCG
ATGTAACCCACTCGTGCACCCAACTGATCTTCAGCATCTTTTACTTTCACCAGCGTTTCTGGGTGAGCAA
AAACAGGAAGGCAAAATGCCGCAAAAAAGGGAATAAGGGCGACACGGAAATGTTGAATACTCATACTCTT
CCTTTTTCAATATTATTGAAGCATTTATCAGGGTTATTGTCTCATGAGCGGATACATATTTGAATGTATT
TAGAAAAATAAACAAATAGGGGTTCCGCGCACATTTCCCCGAAAAGTGCCACCTGACGTCTAAGAAACCA
TTATTATCATGACATTAACCTATAAAAATAGGCGTATCACGAGGCCCTTTCGTCTCGCGCGTTTCGGTGA
TGACGGTGAAAACCTCTGACACATGCAGCTCCCGGAGACGGTCACAGCTTGTCTGTAAGCGGATGCCGGG
AGCAGACAAGCCCGTCAGGGCGCGTCAGCGGGTGTTGGCGGGTGTCGGGGCTGGCTTAACTATGCGGCAT
CAGAGCAGATTGTACTGAGAGTGCACCATATGCGGTGTGAAATACCGCACAGATGCGTAAGGAGAAAATA
CCGCATCAGGCGCCATTCGCCATTCAGGCTGCGCAACTGTTGGGAAGGGCGATCGGTGCGGGCCTCTTCG
CTATTACGCCAGCTGGCGAAAGGGGGATGTGCTGCAAGGCGATTAAGTTGGGTAACGCCAGGGTTTTCCC
AGTCACGACGTTGTAAAACGACGGCCAGTGCCAAGCTTGCATGCCTGCAGGTCGACGCTCTCCCTTATGC
GACTCCTGCATTAGGAAGCAGCCCAGTAGTAGGTTGAGGCCGTTGAGCACCGCCGCCGCAAGGAATGGTG
CATGCAAGGAGATGGCGCCCAACAGTCCCCCGGCCACGGGGCCTGCCACCATACCCACGCCGAAACAAGC
GCTCATGAGCCCGAAGTGGCGAGCCCGATCTTCCCCATCGGTGATGTCGGCGATATAGGCGCCAGCAACC
GCACCTGTGGCGCCGGTGATGCCGGCCACGATGCGTCCGGCGTAGAGGATCTCTGACGGAAGGAAAGAAG
TCAGAAGGCAAAAACGAGAGTAACTCCACAGTAGCTCCAAATTCTTTATAAGGGTCAATGTCCATGCCCC
AAAGCCACCCAAGGCACAGCTTGGAGGCTTGAACAGTGGGACATGTACAAGAGATGATTAGGCAGAGGTG
AAAAAGTTGCATGGTGCTGGTGCGCAGACCAATTTATGCCTACAGCCTCCTAATACAAAGACCTTTAACC
TAATCTCCTCCCCCAGCTCCTCCCAGTCCTTAAACACACAGTCTTTGAAGTAGGCCTCAAGGTCGGTCGT
TGACATTGCTGGGAGTCCAAGAGTCCTCTTATGTAAGACCTTGGGCAGGATCTGATGGGCGTTCACGGTG
GTCTCCATGCAACGTGCAGAGGTGAAGCGAAGTGCACACGGACCGGCAGATGAGAAGGCACAGACGGGGA
GACCGCGTAAAGAGAGGTGCGCCCCGTGGTCGGCTGGAACGGCAGACGGAGAAGGGGACGAGAGAGTCCC
AAGCGGCCCCGCGAGGGGTCGTCCGCGGGATTCAGCGCCGACGGGACGTAAACAAAGGACGTCCCGCGAA
GGATCTAAAGCCAGCAAAAGTCCCATGGTCTTATAAAAATGCATAGCTTTAGGAGGGGAGCAGAGAACTT
GAAAGCATCTTCCTGTTAGTCTTTCTTCTCGTAGACTTCAAACTTATACTTGATGCCTTTTTCCTCCTGG
ACCTCAGAGAGGACGCCTGGGTATTCTGGGAGAAGTTTATATTTCCCCAAATCAATTTCTGGGAAAAACG
TGTCACTTTCAAATTCCTGCATGATCCTTGTCACAAAGAGTCTGAGGTGGCCTGGTTGATTCATGGCTTC
CTGGTAAACAGAACTGCCTCCGACTATCCAAACCATGTCTACTTTACTTGCCAATTCCGGTTGTTCAATA
AGTCTTAAGGCATCATCCAAACTTTTGGCAAGAAAATGAGCTCCTCGTGGTGGTTCTTTGAGTTCTCTAC
TGAGAACTATATTAATTCTGTCCTTTAAAGGTCGATTCTTCTCAGGAATGGAGAACCAGGTTTTCCTACC
CATAATCACCAGATTCTGTTTACCTTCCACTGAAGAGGTTGTGGTCATTCTTTGGAAGTACTTGAACTCG
TTCCTGAGCGGAGGCCAGGGTCGGTCTCCGTTCTTGCCAATCCCCATATTTTGGGACACGGCGACGATGC
AGTTCAATGGTCGAACCATGATGGCAATTCTAGAATCGATAAGCTTTTTGCAAAAGCCTAGGCCTCCAAA
AAAGCCTCCTCACTACTTCTGGAATAGCTCAGAGGCCGAGGCGGCCTCGGCCTCTGCATAAATAAAAAAA
ATTAGTCAGCCATGGGGCGGAGAATGGGCGGAACTGGGCGGAGTTAGGGGCGGGATGGGCGGAGTTAGGG
GCGGGACTATGGTTGCTGACTAATTGAGATGCATGCTTTGCATACTTCTGCCTGCTGGGGAGCCTGGGGA
CTTTCCACACCTGGTTGCTGACTAATTGAGATGCATGCTTTGCATACTTCTGCCTGCTGGGGAGCCTGGG
GACTTTCCACACCCTAACTGACACACATTCCACAGCTGGTTCTTTCCGCCTCAGAAGGTACCTTGGTTTT
TAAAACCAGCCTGGAGTAGAGCAGATGGGTTAAGGTGAGTGACCCCTCAGCCCTGGACATTCTTAGATGA
GCCCCCTCAGGAGTAGAGAATAATGTTGAGATGAGTTCTGTTGGCTAAAATAATCAAGGCTAGTCTTTAT
AAAACTGTCTCCTCTTCTCCTAGCTTCGATCCAGAGAGAGACCTGGGCGGAGCTGGTCGCTGCTCAGGAA
CTCCAGGAAAGGAGAAGCTGAGGTTACCACGCTGCGAATGGGTTTACGGAGATAGCTGGCTTTCCGGGGT
GAGTTCTCGTAAACTCCAGAGCAGCGATAGGCCGTAATATCGGGGAAAGCACTATAGGGACATGATGTTC
CACACGTCACATGGGTCGTCCTATCCGAGCCAGTCGTGCCAAAGGGGCGGTCCCGCTGTGCACACTGGCG
CTCCAGGGAGCTCTGCACTCCGCCCGAAAAGTGCGCTCGGCTCTGCCAAGGACGCGGGGCGCGTGACTAT
GCGTGGGCTGGAGCAACCGCCTGCTGGGTGCAAACCCTTTGCGCCCGGACTCGTCCAACGACTATAAAGA
GGGCAGGCTGTCCTCTAAGCGTCA
