>Addgene plasmid #70085 | pNUT N6His Y95F/Y188F/Y426F/Y517F hTFNG hTFNG | addgene partial sequence | sequence record 129386 | pNUT-R 5'-GTGGCAACTTCCAGGGCC-3'
GCCACCCCTAGAGTCGACTCAATCAATCAGCGGCCGCCCTCGAGCTATTAAGGTCTACGGAAAGTGCAGG
CTTCCAGGAGTGATGAGGTGGAGCATTTTCTCAGGTTACCAACAGCCTTGACATATTCTTCTCCTAAGTA
TTTTTCATATGTGTTTCTGTCATGAAGTTTGGCCAAACATACTGTGTCATCTCTGAACAGAAGGTCCTTG
GTTTCCGACCGGAACAAACAAAAGTTGCCCGAGCAGTCAGTTACGTCGCTTCCAAATAGGTGCTGCTGTT
GACGTAATATCTTGTGGACGCAAGCTTCCTTATCTTTCCGTGTGACCACAGCGTGATTCGGGGCTCTGGC
CAGGTGGCAGTTCGCATACTCCTCCACAGGTTTCCTGGTACCATCAAGGCACAGCAACTCATAGTCTTTT
TCATTCAGATTCTTAGCCCATGGATCAGGGTTTTTTCCCCCAGTGTTCTGTGGGACAGTCTGGTGTTTCA
CAAAGGCCACATCTCCCTTCTCAACCAGACACCTGAAAGCGCCTGTGAAGCCGTAGTATCCCTCTTTGTT
GTTGGGTTCACACAGGTTTAGGCCTGAGCCCATACACAGCTTACAGAGACTGGAGTCTTTCTTAGACCCA
GGGGCACAACCTTCACTGAAAAATTCATCAAATCTGCAGTGGTTGATCTTATTGTAGAGCAGGCCCATGG
GGATGTTCCAGCCAGCGGTTCTGCCAACTGCCGTATGGCAGGACTTCTTGCCTTTCAGATTGTCCCAGGT
GAGGTCAGAAGCTGATTTCTTCACCACTGCTACAGCGAAAAACCCTGCCTCTGGTGTATCCTCACAATTA
TCGCTCTTATCGTAGTTTTCTGCCAAGACAGGCACCAGACCACACTTGCCCGCTATGTAGACAAACCCTC
CATCCAAGCTCATGG
