>Addgene plasmid #70085 | pNUT N6His Y95F/Y188F/Y426F/Y517F hTFNG hTFNG | addgene partial sequence | sequence record 129387 | pNUT-F 5'-CCTTTGCGCCCGGACTCG-3'
GCGTCACCCCTAGAGTCGACGCGGCCGCCCGGGAAGATGAGGCTCGCCGTGGGAGCCCTGCTGGTCTGCG
CCGTCCTAGGGCTGTGTCTGGCTGTCCCTGATAAACATCATCATCATCATCATATCGAGGGAAGGGTCCC
TGATAAAACTGTGAGATGGTGTGCAGTGTCGGAGCATGAGGCCACTAAGTGCCAGAGTTTCCGCGACCAT
ATGAAAAGCGTCATTCCATCCGATGGTCCCAGTGTTGCTTGTGTGAAGAAAGCCTCCTACCTTGATTGCA
TCAGGGCCATTGCGGCAAACGAAGCGGATGCTGTGACACTGGATGCAGGTTTGGTGTATGATGCTTACCT
GGCTCCCAATAACCTGAAGCCTGTGGTGGCAGAGTTCTATGGGTCAAAAGAGGATCCACAGACTTTCTTT
TATGCTGTTGCTGTGGTGAAGAAGGATAGTGGCTTCCAGATGAACCAGCTTCGAGGCAAGAAGTCCTGCC
ACACGGGTCTAGGCAGGTCCGCTGGGTGGAACATCCCCATAGGCTTACTTTACTGTGACTTACCTGAGCC
ACGTAAACCTCTTGAGAAAGCAGTGGCCAATTTCTTCTCGGGCAGCTGTGCCCCTTGTGCGGATGGGACG
GACTTCCCCCAGCTGTGTCAACTGTGTCCAGGGTGTGGCTGCTCCACCCTTAACCAATACTTCGGCTTCT
CGGGAGCCTTCAAGTGTCTGAAGGATGGTGCTGGGGATGTGGCCTTTGTCAAGCACTCGACTATATTTGA
GAACTTGGCAAACAAGGCTGACAGGGACCAGTATGAGCTGCTTTGCCTGGACAACACCCGGAAGCCGGTA
GATGAATACAAGGACTGC
